Addgene plasmid #27689: Dyn2-pmCherryN1
Depositing lab: Christien Merrifield. Publication: A high precision survey of the molecular dynamics of Mammalian clathrin-mediated endocytosis. Taylor MJ, Perrais D, Merrifield CJ. PLoS Biol. 2011 Mar . 9(3):e1000604. 10.1371/journal.pbio.1000604 PubMed 21445324.
Backbone
  Vector backbone: pmCherry-N1
  Backbone manufacturer: Clontech
  Backbone size w/o insert (bp): 4722
  Vector type: Mammalian Expression
  Selectable markers: Neomycin (select with G418)
Growth in bacteria
  Bacterial resistance: Kanamycin, 50 μg/mL
  Growth temperature: 37°C
  Growth strain: DH5alpha
  Copy number: Unknown
Gene/Insert
  Gene/Insert name: Dynamin 2
  Species: H. sapiens (human)
  Insert size (bp): 2600
  Entrez Gene: DNM2 (a.k.a. CMT2M, CMTDI1, CMTDIB, DI-CMTB, DYN2, DYNII, LCCS5)
  Tag / fusion protein: mCherry (C terminal on insert)
  Cloning method: Restriction Enzyme; 5′ cloning site BglII (not destroyed); 3′ cloning site EcoRI (not destroyed)
  Sequencing primers: 5′ CMV-F; 3′ mCherry-R 5'-TTGGTCACCTTCAGCTTGG
Terms and licenses: Academic/Nonprofit Terms; Industry Terms: Not Available to Industry
Depositor comments: Cloned from IMAGE clone: 6473791 (MGC:57679).
How to cite: Dyn2-pmCherryN1 was a gift from Christien Merrifield (Addgene plasmid # 27689 ; http://n2t.net/addgene:27689 ; RRID:Addgene_27689)
