[The description below was written by a language model from this plasmid's Addgene catalogue record and pLannotate feature annotations shown in this document.]
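Description:
Dyn2-pmCherryN1 is a mammalian expression plasmid built on the Clontech pmCherry-N1 backbone that produces human dynamin 2 (DNM2) fused at its C terminus to the monomeric red fluorescent protein mCherry. The roughly 2.6 kb dynamin 2 coding sequence, derived from an IMAGE cDNA clone, was inserted between the BglII and EcoRI sites of the multiple cloning site. Remnants of that site flank the insert in the sequenced 7,347 nt record, and a short stretch of it acts as the linker to mCherry. Transcription is driven by the human cytomegalovirus immediate early enhancer and promoter, which span the numbering origin of the circular sequence, and is terminated by the SV40 polyadenylation signal downstream of mCherry.

The plasmid is propagated in E. coli through a high-copy ColE1/pUC-type origin and also carries an f1 phage origin. A single Tn5 aminoglycoside phosphotransferase gene (NeoR/KanR) serves both hosts. A bacterial promoter allows kanamycin selection in E. coli, while the SV40 enhancer and early promoter, together with an HSV TK polyadenylation signal, allows G418 selection of stably transfected mammalian cells. The short annotated fragments of SV40 large T antigen, ble and the bGH polyadenylation signal are most likely backbone remnants or partial annotation matches rather than functional elements.

Dynamin 2 is a GTPase involved in vesicular trafficking, particularly endocytosis. The associated study surveyed the molecular dynamics of clathrin-mediated endocytosis in mammalian cells, so this construct is suited to live-cell fluorescence imaging of dynamin 2 localisation and recruitment during endocytic events.
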