Features (pLannotate 1.2.2; 16 found; start..end, strand, type, name):
      1..204     +  promoter       CMV promoter: human cytomegalovirus (CMV) immediate early promoter
    227..250     +  misc_feature   MCS (fragment): multiple cloning site
    254..2851    +  CDS            DNM2: DYN2_HUMAN - Also known as DYN2. Experimental evidence at protein level: Swiss-Prot protein existence level 1. Microtubule-associated force-producing protein involved in producing microtubule bundles and able to bind and hydrolyze GTP. Plays a role in the regulation of neuron morphology, axon growth and formation of neuronal growth cones (By similarity). Plays an important role in vesicular trafficking processes, in particular endocytosis (PubMed:33713620). Involved in cytokinesis (PubMed:12498685). Regulates maturation of apoptotic cell corpse-containing phagosomes by recruiting PIK3C3 to the
   2889..2925    +  misc_feature   MCS (fragment): multiple cloning site
   2939..3645    +  CDS            mCherry (fragment): monomeric derivative of DsRed fluorescent protein (Shaner et al., 2004) mammalian codon-optimized
   3665..3748    +  CDS            large T antigen (fragment): large T antigen from SV40 (simian virus 40)
   3771..3892    +  polyA_signal   SV40 poly(A) signal: SV40 polyadenylation signal
   3926..4354    -  rep_origin     f1 ori (sequence partly withheld): f1 bacteriophage origin of replication; arrow indicates direction of (+) strand synthesis
   4381..4485    +  promoter       AmpR promoter: bla
   4487..4844    +  promoter       SV40 promoter: SV40 enhancer and early promoter
   4879..5673    +  CDS            NeoR/KanR: aminoglycoside phosphotransferase from Tn5; aph(3')-II (or nptII); confers resistance to neomycin, kanamycin, and G418 (Geneticin®)
   5694..5846    +  CDS            ble (fragment): BLE_KLEPN - Experimental evidence at protein level: Swiss-Prot protein existence level 1. Binding protein with a strong affinity to the bleomycin family of antibiotics. Binds to CL990; an antimitotic-antibiotic compound. From Klebsiella pneumoniae.
   5905..5952    +  polyA_signal   HSV TK poly(A) signal: herpes simplex virus thymidine kinase polyadenylation signal (Cole and Stacy, 1985)
   6043..6059    -  polyA_signal   bGH poly(A) signal (fragment): bovine growth hormone polyadenylation signal
   6281..6869    +  rep_origin     ori: high-copy-number ColE1/pMB1/pBR322/pUC origin of replication
   7044..7347    +  enhancer       CMV enhancer: human cytomegalovirus immediate early enhancer
>Addgene plasmid #27689 | Dyn2-pmCherryN1 | addgene full sequence | sequence record 172591 | Addgene NGS Result
GTGATGCGGTTTTGGCAGTACATCAATGGGCGTGGATAGCGGTTTGACTCACGGGGATTTCCAAGTCTCC
ACCCCATTGACGTCAATGGGAGTTTGTTTTGGCACCAAAATCAACGGGACTTTCCAAAATGTCGTAACAA
CTCCGCCCCATTGACGCAAATGGGCGGTAGGCGTGTACGGTGGGAGGTCTATATAAGCAGAGCTGGTTTA
GTGAACCGTCAGATCCGCTAGCGCTACCGGACTCAGATCTACCATGGGCAACCGCGGGATGGAAGAGCTG
ATCCCGCTGGTCAACAAACTGCAGGACGCCTTCAGCTCCATCGGCCAGAGCTGCCACCTGGACCTGCCGC
AGATCGCTGTAGTGGGCGGCCAGAGCGCCGGCAAGAGCTCGGTGCTGGAGAACTTCGTGGGCCGGGACTT
CCTTCCCCGCGGTTCAGGAATCGTCACCCGGCGGCCTCTCATTCTGCAGCTCATCTTCTCAAAAACAGAA
CATGCCGAGTTTTTGCACTGCAAGTCCAAAAAGTTTACAGACTTTGATGAAGTCCGGCAGGAGATTGAAG
CAGAGACCGACAGGGTCACGGGGACCAACAAAGGCATCTCCCCAGTGCCCATCAACCTTCGAGTCTACTC
GCCACACGTGTTGAACTTGACCCTCATCGACCTCCCGGGTATCACCAAGGTGCCTGTGGGCGACCAGCCT
CCAGACATCGAGTACCAGATCAAGGACATGATCCTGCAGTTCATCAGCCGGGAGAGCAGCCTCATTCTGG
CTGTCACGCCCGCCAACATGGACCTGGCCAACTCCGACGCCCTCAAGCTGGCCAAGGAAGTCGATCCCCA
AGGCCTACGGACCATCGGTGTCATCACCAAGCTTGACCTGATGGACGAGGGCACCGACGCCAGGGACGTC
TTGGAGAACAAGTTGCTCCCGTTGAGAAGAGGCTACATTGGCGTGGTGAACCGCAGCCAGAAGGATATTG
AGGGCAAGAAGGACATCCGTGCAGCACTGGCAGCTGAGAGGAAGTTCTTCCTCTCCCACCCGGCCTACCG
GCACATGGCCGACCGCATGGGCACGCCACATCTGCAGAAGACGCTGAATCAGCAACTGACCAACCACATC
CGGGAGTCGCTGCCGGCCCTACGTAGCAAACTACAGAGCCAGCTGCTGTCCCTGGAGAAGGAGGTGGAGG
AGTACAAGAACTTTCGGCCCGACGACCCCACCCGCAAAACCAAAGCCCTGCTGCAGATGGTCCAGCAGTT
TGGGGTGGATTTTGAGAAGAGGATCGAGGGCTCAGGAGATCAGGTGGACACTCTGGAGCTCTCCGGGGGC
GCCCGAATCAATCGCATCTTCCACGAGCGGTTCCCATTTGAGCTGGTGAAGATGGAGTTTGACGAGAAGG
ACTTACGACGGGAGATCAGCTATGCCATTAAGAACATCCATGGAGTCAGGACCGGGCTTTTCACCCCGGA
CTTGGCATTCGAGGCCATTGTGAAAAAGCAGGTCGTCAAGCTGAAAGAGCCCTGTCTGAAATGTGTCGAC
CTGGTTATCCAGGAGCTAATCAATACAGTTAGGCAGTGTACCAGTAAGCTCAGTTCCTACCCCCGGTTGC
GAGAGGAGACAGAGCGAATCGTCACCACTTACATCCGGGAACGGGAGGGGAGAACGAAGGACCAGATTCT
TCTGCTGATCGACATTGAGCAGTCCTACATCAACACGAACCATGAGGACTTCATCGGGTTTGCCAATGCC
CAGCAGAGGAGCACGCAGCTGAACAAGAAGAGAGCCATCCCCAATCAGGTGATCCGCAGGGGCTGGCTGA
CCATCAACAACATCAGCCTGATGAAAGGCGGCTCCAAGGAGTACTGGTTTGTGCTGACTGCCGAGTCACT
GTCCTGGTACAAGGATGAGGAGGAGAAAGAGAAGAAGTACATGCTGCCTCTGGACAACCTCAAGATCCGT
GATGTGGAGAAGGGCTTCATGTCCAACAAGCACGTCTTCGCCATCTTCAACACGGAGCAGAGAAACGTCT
ACAAGGACCTGCGGCAGATCGAGCTGGCCTGTGACTCCCAGGAAGACGTGGACAGCTGGAAGGCCTCGTT
CCTCCGAGCTGGCGTCTACCCCGAGAAGGACCAGGCAGAAAACGAGGATGGGGCCCAGGAGAACACCTTC
TCCATGGACCCCCAACTGGAGCGGCAGGTGGAGACCATTCGCAACCTGGTGGACTCATACGTGGCCATCA
TCAACAAGTCCATCCGCGACCTCATGCCAAAGACCATCATGCACCTCATGATCAACAATACGAAGGCCTT
CATCCACCACGAGCTGCTGGCCTACCTATACTCCTCGGCAGACCAGAGCAGCCTCATGGAGGAGTCGGCT
GACCAGGCACAGCGGCGGGACGACATGCTGCGCATGTACCATGCCCTCAAGGAGGCGCTCAACATCATCG
GTGACATCAGCACCAGCACTGTGTCCACGCCTGTACCCCCGCCTGTCGATGACACCTGGCTCCAGAGCGC
CAGCAGCCACAGCCCCACTCCACAGCGCCGACCGGTGTCCAGCATACACCCCCCTGGCCGGCCCCCAGCA
GTGAGGGGCCCCACTCCAGGGCCCCCCCTGATTCCTGTTCCCGTGGGGGCAGCAGCCTCCTTCTCGGCGC
CCCCAATCCCATCCCGGCCTGGACCCCAGAGCGTGTTTGCCAACAGTGACCTCTTCCCAGCCCCGCCTCA
GATCCCATCTCGGCCAGTTCGGATCCCCCCAGGGATTCCCCCAGGAGTGCCCAGCAGAAGACCCCCTGCT
GCGCCCAGCCGGCCCACCATTATCCGCCCAGCCGAGCCATCCCTGCTCGACGGACATGGTACAGGATCAA
CTGGTAGTGGAAGTAGTGGAATTCTGCAGTCGACGGTACCGCGGGCCCGGGATCCACCGGTCGCCACCAT
GGTGAGCAAGGGCGAGGAGGATAACATGGCCATCATCAAGGAGTTCATGCGCTTCAAGGTGCACATGGAG
GGCTCCGTGAACGGCCACGAGTTCGAGATCGAGGGCGAGGGCGAGGGCCGCCCCTACGAGGGCACCCAGA
CCGCCAAGCTGAAGGTGACCAAGGGTGGCCCCCTGCCCTTCGCCTGGGACATCCTGTCCCCTCAGTTCAT
GTACGGCTCCAAGGCCTACGTGAAGCACCCCGCCGACATCCCCGACTACTTGAAGCTGTCCTTCCCCGAG
GGCTTCAAGTGGGAGCGCGTGATGAACTTCGAGGACGGCGGCGTGGTGACCGTGACCCAGGACTCCTCCC
TGCAGGACGGCGAGTTCATCTACAAGGTGAAGCTGCGCGGCACCAACTTCCCCTCCGACGGCCCCGTAAT
GCAGAAGAAGACCATGGGCTGGGAGGCCTCCTCCGAGCGGATGTACCCCGAGGACGGCGCCCTGAAGGGC
GAGATCAAGCAGAGGCTGAAGCTGAAGGACGGCGGCCACTACGACGCTGAGGTCAAGACCACCTACAAGG
CCAAGAAGCCCGTGCAGCTGCCCGGCGCCTACAACGTCAACATCAAGTTGGACATCACCTCCCACAACGA
GGACTACACCATCGTGGAACAGTACGAACGCGCCGAGGGCCGCCACTCCACCGGCGGCATGGACGAGCTG
TACAATAAAGCGGCCGCGACTCTAGATCATAATCAGCCATACCACATTTGTAGAGGTTTTACTTGCTTTA
AAAAACCTCCCACACCTCCCCCTGAACCTGAAACATAAAATGAATGCAATTGTTGTTGTTAACTTGTTTA
TTGCAGCTTATAATGGTTACAAATAAAGCAATAGCATCACAAATTTCACAAATAAAGCATTTTTTTCACT
GCATTCTAGTTGTGGTTTGTCCAAACTCATCAATGTATCTTAAGGCGTAAATTGTAAGCGTTAATATTTT
GTTAAAATTCGCGTTAAATTTTTGTTAAATCAGCTCATTTTTTAACCAATAGGCCGAAATCGGCAAAATC
CCTTATAAATCAAAAGAATAGACCGAGATAGGGT
[37 nt withheld, positions 4025-4061]
AAAGAACGTGGACTCCAACGTCAAAGG
[49 nt withheld, positions 4089-4137]
T
[91 nt withheld, positions 4139-4229]
G
[124 nt withheld, positions 4231-4354]
CAGGTGGCACTTTTCGGGGAAATGTGCGCGGAACCCCTATTTGTTTATTTTTCTAAATACATTCAAATAT
GTATCCGCTCATGAGACAATAACCCTGATAAATGCTTCAATAATATTGAAAAAGGAAGAGTCCTGAGGCG
GAAAGAACCAGCTGTGGAATGTGTGTCAGTTAGGGTGTGGAAAGTCCCCAGGCTCCCCAGCAGGCAGAAG
TATGCAAAGCATGCATCTCAATTAGTCAGCAACCAGGTGTGGAAAGTCCCCAGGCTCCCCAGCAGGCAGA
AGTATGCAAAGCATGCATCTCAATTAGTCAGCAACCATAGTCCCGCCCCTAACTCCGCCCATCCCGCCCC
TAACTCCGCCCAGTTCCGCCCATTCTCCGCCCCATGGCTGACTAATTTTTTTTATTTATGCAGAGGCCGA
GGCCGCCTCGGCCTCTGAGCTATTCCAGAAGTAGTGAGGAGGCTTTTTTGGAGGCCTAGGCTTTTGCAAA
GATCGATCAAGAGACAGGATGAGGATCGTTTCGCATGATTGAACAAGATGGATTGCACGCAGGTTCTCCG
GCCGCTTGGGTGGAGAGGCTATTCGGCTATGACTGGGCACAACAGACAATCGGCTGCTCTGATGCCGCCG
TGTTCCGGCTGTCAGCGCAGGGGCGCCCGGTTCTTTTTGTCAAGACCGACCTGTCCGGTGCCCTGAATGA
ACTGCAAGACGAGGCAGCGCGGCTATCGTGGCTGGCCACGACGGGCGTTCCTTGCGCAGCTGTGCTCGAC
GTTGTCACTGAAGCGGGAAGGGACTGGCTGCTATTGGGCGAAGTGCCGGGGCAGGATCTCCTGTCATCTC
ACCTTGCTCCTGCCGAGAAAGTATCCATCATGGCTGATGCAATGCGGCGGCTGCATACGCTTGATCCGGC
TACCTGCCCATTCGACCACCAAGCGAAACATCGCATCGAGCGAGCACGTACTCGGATGGAAGCCGGTCTT
GTCGATCAGGATGATCTGGACGAAGAGCATCAGGGGCTCGCGCCAGCCGAACTGTTCGCCAGGCTCAAGG
CGAGCATGCCCGACGGCGAGGATCTCGTCGTGACCCATGGCGATGCCTGCTTGCCGAATATCATGGTGGA
AAATGGCCGCTTTTCTGGATTCATCGACTGTGGCCGGCTGGGTGTGGCGGACCGCTATCAGGACATAGCG
TTGGCTACCCGTGATATTGCTGAAGAGCTTGGCGGCGAATGGGCTGACCGCTTCCTCGTGCTTTACGGTA
TCGCCGCTCCCGATTCGCAGCGCATCGCCTTCTATCGCCTTCTTGACGAGTTCTTCTGAGCGGGACTCTG
GGGTTCGAAATGACCGACCAAGCGACGCCCAACCTGCCATCACGAGATTTCGATTCCACCGCCGCCTTCT
ATGAAAGGTTGGGCTTCGGAATCGTTTTCCGGGACGCCGGCTGGATGATCCTCCAGCGCGGGGATCTCAT
GCTGGAGTTCTTCGCCCACCCTAGGGGGAGGCTAACTGAAACACGGAAGGAGACAATACCGGAAGGAACC
CGCGCTATGACGGCAATAAAAAGACAGAATAAAACGCACGGTGTTGGGTCGTTTGTTCATAAACGCGGGG
TTCGGTCCCAGGGCTGGCACTCTGTCGATACCCCACCGAGACCCCATTGGGGCCAATACGCCCGCGTTTC
TTCCTTTTCCCCACCCCACCCCCCAAGTTCGGGTGAAGGCCCAGGGCTCGCAGCCAACGTCGGGGCGGCA
GGCCCTGCCATAGCCTCAGGTTACTCATATATACTTTAGATTGATTTAAAACTTCATTTTTAATTTAAAA
GGATCTAGGTGAAGATCCTTTTTGATAATCTCATGACCAAAATCCCTTAACGTGAGTTTTCGTTCCACTG
AGCGTCAGACCCCGTAGAAAAGATCAAAGGATCTTCTTGAGATCCTTTTTTTCTGCGCGTAATCTGCTGC
TTGCAAACAAAAAAACCACCGCTACCAGCGGTGGTTTGTTTGCCGGATCAAGAGCTACCAACTCTTTTTC
CGAAGGTAACTGGCTTCAGCAGAGCGCAGATACCAAATACTGTTCTTCTAGTGTAGCCGTAGTTAGGCCA
CCACTTCAAGAACTCTGTAGCACCGCCTACATACCTCGCTCTGCTAATCCTGTTACCAGTGGCTGCTGCC
AGTGGCGATAAGTCGTGTCTTACCGGGTTGGACTCAAGACGATAGTTACCGGATAAGGCGCAGCGGTCGG
GCTGAACGGGGGGTTCGTGCACACAGCCCAGCTTGGAGCGAACGACCTACACCGAACTGAGATACCTACA
GCGTGAGCTATGAGAAAGCGCCACGCTTCCCGAAGGGAGAAAGGCGGACAGGTATCCGGTAAGCGGCAGG
GTCGGAACAGGAGAGCGCACGAGGGAGCTTCCAGGGGGAAACGCCTGGTATCTTTATAGTCCTGTCGGGT
TTCGCCACCTCTGACTTGAGCGTCGATTTTTGTGATGCTCGTCAGGGGGGCGGAGCCTATGGAAAAACGC
CAGCAACGCGGCCTTTTTACGGTTCCTGGCCTTTTGCTGGCCTTTTGCTCACATGTTCTTTCCTGCGTTA
TCCCCTGATTCTGTGGATAACCGTATTACCGCCATGCATTAGTTATTAATAGTAATCAATTACGGGGTCA
TTAGTTCATAGCCCATATATGGAGTTCCGCGTTACATAACTTACGGTAAATGGCCCGCCTGGCTGACCGC
CCAACGACCCCCGCCCATTGACGTCAATAATGACGTATGTTCCCATAGTAACGCCAATAGGGACTTTCCA
TTGACGTCAATGGGTGGAGTATTTACGGTAAACTGCCCACTTGGCAGTACATCAAGTGTATCATATGCCA
AGTACGCCCCCTATTGACGTCAATGACGGTAAATGGCCCGCCTGGCATTATGCCCAGTACATGACCTTAT
GGGACTTTCCTACTTGGCAGTACATCTACGTATTAGTCATCGCTATTACCATG
