>Addgene plasmid #27689 | Dyn2-pmCherryN1 | addgene partial sequence | sequence record 109649 | CMV-F 5'-CGCAAATGGGCGGTAGGCGTG-3'
CTGGTTTAGTGAACCGTCAGATCCGCTAGCGCTACCGGACTCAGATCTACCATGGGCAACCGCGGGATGG
AAGAGCTGATCCCGCTGGTCAACAAACTGCAGGACGCCTTCAGCTCCATCGGCCAGAGCTGCCACCTGGA
CCTGCCGCAGATCGCTGTAGTGGGCGGCCAGAGCGCCGGCAAGAGCTCGGTGCTGGAGAACTTCGTGGGC
CGGGACTTCCTTCCCCGCGGTTCAGGAATCGTCACCCGGCGGCCTCTCATTCTGCAGCTCATCTTCTCAA
AAACAGAACATGCCGAGTTTTTGCACTGCAAGTCCAAAAAGTTTACAGACTTTGATGAAGTCCGGCAGGA
GATTGAAGCAGAGACCGACAGGGTCACGGGGACCAACAAAGGCATCTCCCCAGTGCCCATCAACCTTCGA
GTCTACTCGCCACACGTGTTGAACTTGACCCTCATCGACCTCCCGGGTATCACCAAGGTGCCTGTGGGCG
ACCAGCCTCCAGACATCGAGTACCAGATCAAGGACATGATCCTGCAGTTCATCAGCCGGGAGAGCAGCCT
CATTCTGGCTGTCACGCCCGCCAACATGGACCTGGCCAACTCCGACGCCCTCAAGCTGGCCAAGGAAGTC
GATCCCCAAGGCCTACGGACCATCGGTGTCATCACCAAGCTTGACCTGATGGACGAGGGCACCGACGCCA
GGGACGTCTTGGAGAACAAGTTGCTCCCGTTGAGAAGAGGCTACATTGGCGTGGTGAACCGCAGCCAGAA
GGATATTGAGGGCAAGAAGGACATCCGTGCAGCACTGGCAGCTGAGAGGAAGTTCTTCCTCTCCCACCCG
GCCTACCGGCACATGGCCGACCGCATGGGCACGCCACATCTGCAGAAGACGCTGAATCAGCAACTGACCA
ACC
