>Addgene plasmid #27689 | Dyn2-pmCherryN1 | addgene partial sequence | sequence record 126128 | mCherryseq-R 5'-cctcctcgcccttgctcaccat-3'
ACCGTCGACTGCAGAATTCCACTACTTCCACTACCAGTTGATCCTGTACCATGTCCGTCGAGCAGGGATG
GCTCGGCTGGGCGGATAATGGTGGGCCGGCTGGGCGCAGCAGGGGGTCTTCTGCTGGGCACTCCTGGGGG
AATCCCTGGGGGGATCCGAACTGGCCGAGATGGGATCTGAGGCGGGGCTGGGAAGAGGTCACTGTTGGCA
AACACGCTCTGGGGTCCAGGCCGGGATGGGATTGGGGGCGCCGAGAAGGAGGCTGCTGCCCCCACGGGAA
CAGGAATCAGGGGGGGCCCTGGAGTGGGGCCCCTCACTGCTGGGGGCCGGCCAGGGGGGTGTATGCTGGA
CACCGGTCGGCGCTGTGGAGTGGGGCTGTGGCTGCTGGCGCTCTGGAGCCAGGTGTCATCGACAGGCGGG
GGTACAGGCGTGGACACAGTGCTGGTGCTGATGTCACCGATGATGTTGAGCGCCTCCTTGAGGGCATGGT
ACATGCGCAGCATGTCGTCCCGCCGCTGTGCCTGGTCAGCCGACTCCTCCATGAGGCTGCTCTGGTCTGC
CGAGGAGTATAGGTAGGCCAGCAGCTCGTGGTGGATGAAGGCCTTCGTATTGTTGATCATGAGGTGCATG
ATGGTCTTTGGCATGAGGTCGCGGATGGACTTGTTGATGATGGCCACGTATGAGTCCACCAGGTTGCGAA
TGGTCTCCACCTGCCGCTCCAGTTGGGGGTCCATGGAGAAGGTGTTCTCCTGGGCCCCATCCTCGTTTTC
TGCCTGGTCCTTCTCGGGGTAGACGCCAGCTCGGAGGAACGAGGCCTTCCAGCTGTCCACGTCTTCCTGG
GAGTCACAGG
